Addgene plasmid #233607: ER-RspA-CFAST
Purpose: Expression of RspA-CFAST on the ER membrane
Depositing lab: Riccardo Filadi. Depositing organization: CNR, Institute of Neuroscience. Publication: Simultaneous detection of membrane contact dynamics and associated Ca(2+) signals by reversible chemogenetic reporters. Garcia Casas P, Rossini M, Pavenius L, Saeed M, Arnst N, Sonda S, Fernandes T, D'Arsie I, Bruzzone M, Berno V, Raimondi A, Sassano ML, Naia L, Barbieri E, Sigismund S, Agostinis P, Sturlese M, Niemeyer BA, Brismar H, Ankarcrona M, Gautier A, Pizzo P, Filadi R. Nat Commun. 2024 Nov 12;15(1):9775. doi: 10.1038/s41467-024-52985-0. PubMed 39532847.
Backbone
  Vector backbone: pcDNA3
  Vector type: Mammalian Expression
Growth in bacteria
  Bacterial resistance: Ampicillin, 100 μg/mL
  Growth temperature: 37°C
  Growth strain: DH5alpha
  Copy number: High Copy
Gene/Insert
  Gene/Insert name: RspA-CFAST
  Species: O. cuniculus (rabbit); Other
  Promoter: CMV
  Cloning method: Restriction Enzyme; 5′ cloning site Unknown (unknown if destroyed)
Terms and licenses: Academic/Nonprofit Terms; Industry Terms: Not Available to Industry
How to cite: ER-RspA-CFAST was a gift from Riccardo Filadi (Addgene plasmid # 233607 ; http://n2t.net/addgene:233607 ; RRID:Addgene_233607)
