[The description below was written by a language model from this plasmid's Addgene catalogue record and pLannotate feature annotations shown in this document.]
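Description:
ER-RspA-CFAST is a mammalian expression plasmid built on the pcDNA3 backbone, designed to place RspA-CFAST on the endoplasmic reticulum membrane. It is maintained in E. coli as a high-copy plasmid through a ColE1/pUC-type origin and selected with ampicillin via the β-lactamase gene. An f1 origin is also present. For mammalian cells, the backbone carries a neomycin/kanamycin phosphotransferase gene driven by the SV40 early promoter and followed by an SV40 polyadenylation signal, which would allow G418 selection of stable transfectants.

The payload sits between the human CMV immediate-early enhancer/promoter and the bovine growth hormone polyadenylation signal, flanked by the T7 and SP6 phage promoters typical of pcDNA3. The only annotated coding feature in this region is a short fragment matched to a human cytochrome P450 2C family member. Because the catalogue lists rabbit as one of the insert species, this most likely reflects an N-terminal P450 membrane-anchor segment serving as the ER-targeting sequence, though the record does not say so explicitly. The RspA-CFAST portion itself was not annotated by the automated tool. It presumably lies in the short unannotated stretch downstream of the P450 fragment, consistent with CFAST being a very small peptide.

CFAST is the small C-terminal piece of a split FAST chemogenetic reporter, which becomes fluorescent when it reversibly complements its N-terminal partner in the presence of a fluorogenic ligand. According to the associated publication title, the construct belongs to a set of reversible reporters for detecting membrane contact dynamics and associated calcium signals. It would presumably be paired with a complementary fragment targeted to another organelle. The short HIV-1 LTR, ble and lacI fragments in the table are probably annotation artefacts or backbone remnants rather than functional parts.
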