Features (pLannotate 1.2.2; 21 found; start..end, strand, type, name):
     28..80      -  misc_feature   bom (fragment): basis of mobility region from pBR322
    235..614     +  enhancer       CMV enhancer: human cytomegalovirus immediate early enhancer
    615..818     +  promoter       CMV promoter: human cytomegalovirus (CMV) immediate early promoter
    814..847     +  LTR            5' LTR (truncated) (fragment): truncated 5' long terminal repeat (LTR) from HIV-1
    863..881     +  promoter       T7 promoter: promoter for bacteriophage T7 RNA polymerase
    901..1002    +  CDS            CYP2C18 (fragment): CP2CI_HUMAN - Experimental evidence at protein level: Swiss-Prot protein existence level 1. A cytochrome P450 monooxygenase involved in retinoid metabolism. Hydroxylates all trans-retinoic acid (atRA) to 4- hydroxyretinoate and may modulate atRA signaling and clearance. Mechanistically, uses molecular oxygen inserting one oxygen atom into a substrate, and reducing the second into a water molecule, with two electrons provided by NADPH via cytochrome P450 reductase (CPR; NADPH- ferrihemoprotein reductase). From Homo sapiens (Human).
   1108..1126    -  promoter       SP6 promoter: promoter for bacteriophage SP6 RNA polymerase
   1152..1376    +  polyA_signal   bGH poly(A) signal: bovine growth hormone polyadenylation signal
   1380..1401    +  promoter       SV40 promoter (fragment): SV40 enhancer and early promoter
   1422..1850    +  rep_origin     f1 ori (sequence partly withheld): f1 bacteriophage origin of replication; arrow indicates direction of (+) strand synthesis
   1864..2193    +  promoter       SV40 promoter: SV40 enhancer and early promoter
   2260..3051    +  CDS            neo: KKA2_KLEPN - Also known as kan, nptII. Experimental evidence at protein level: Swiss-Prot protein existence level 1. Resistance to kanamycin, neomycin, paromomycin, ribostamycin, butirosin and gentamicin B. From Klebsiella pneumoniae.
   3075..3233    +  CDS            ble (fragment): BLE_KLEPN - Experimental evidence at protein level: Swiss-Prot protein existence level 1. Binding protein with a strong affinity to the bleomycin family of antibiotics. Binds to CL990; an antimitotic-antibiotic compound. From Klebsiella pneumoniae.
   3228..3349    +  polyA_signal   SV40 poly(A) signal: SV40 polyadenylation signal
   3422..3438    -  protein_bind   lac operator: The lac repressor binds to the lac operator to inhibit transcription in E. coli. This inhibition can be relieved by adding lactose or isopropyl-β-D-thiogalactopyranoside (IPTG). lac repressor encoded by lacI
   3446..3476    -  promoter       lac promoter: promoter for the E. coli lac operon
   3491..3512    -  protein_bind   CAP binding site: CAP binding activates transcription in the presence of cAMP. E. coli catabolite activator protein
   3525..3617    -  CDS            lacI (fragment): lac repressor; lacI; The lac repressor binds to the lac operator to inhibit transcription in E. coli. This inhibition can be relieved by adding lactose or isopropyl-β-D-thiogalactopyranoside (IPTG).
   3800..4388    -  rep_origin     ori: high-copy-number ColE1/pMB1/pBR322/pUC origin of replication
   4559..5419    -  CDS            AmpR: β-lactamase; bla; confers resistance to ampicillin, carbenicillin, and related antibiotics
   5420..5524    -  promoter       AmpR promoter: bla
>Addgene plasmid #233607 | ER-RspA-CFAST | addgene full sequence | sequence record 468025 | Addgene NGS Result
GACGGATCGGGAGATCTCCCGATCCCCTATGGTGCACTCTCAGTACAATCTGCTCTGATGCCGCATAGTT
AAGCCAGTATCTGCTCCCTGCTTGTGTGTTGGAGGTCGCTGAGTAGTGCGCGAGCAAAATTTAAGCTACA
ACAAGGCAAGGCTTGACCGACAATTGCATGAAGAATCTGCTTAGGGTTAGGCGTTTTGCGCTGCTTCGCG
ATGTACGGGCCAGATATACGCGTTGACATTGATTATTGACTAGTTATTAATAGTAATCAATTACGGGGTC
ATTAGTTCATAGCCCATATATGGAGTTCCGCGTTACATAACTTACGGTAAATGGCCCGCCTGGCTGACCG
CCCAACGACCCCCGCCCATTGACGTCAATAATGACGTATGTTCCCATAGTAACGCCAATAGGGACTTTCC
ATTGACGTCAATGGGTGGAGTATTTACGGTAAACTGCCCACTTGGCAGTACATCAAGTGTATCATATGCC
AAGTACGCCCCCTATTGACGTCAATGACGGTAAATGGCCCGCCTGGCATTATGCCCAGTACATGACCTTA
TGGGACTTTCCTACTTGGCAGTACATCTACGTATTAGTCATCGCTATTACCATGGTGATGCGGTTTTGGC
AGTACATCAATGGGCGTGGATAGCGGTTTGACTCACGGGGATTTCCAAGTCTCCACCCCATTGACGTCAA
TGGGAGTTTGTTTTGGCACCAAAATCAACGGGACTTTCCAAAATGTCGTAACAACTCCGCCCCATTGACG
CAAATGGGCGGTAGGCGTGTACGGTGGGAGGTCTATATAAGCAGAGCTCTCTGGCTAACTAGAGAACCCA
CTGCTTACTGGCTTATCGAAATTAATACGACTCACTATAGGGAGACCCAAGCTTGCCACCATGGACCCTG
TGGTGGTGCTGGGGCTCTGTCTCTCCTGTTTGCTTCTCCTTTCACTCTGGAAACAGAGCTATGGGGGAGG
GTCTGGTGGATCTGGAGGTACCGATATCGTCTCCGGAGGAGGCGGCAGCGGCGGAGGGGGATCCGGCGAC
AGCTTCTGGATCTTCGTGAAGAGACTGTAACTCGAGCATGCATCTAGAGGGCCCTATTCTATAGTGTCAC
CTAAATGCTAGAGCTCGCTGATCAGCCTCGACTGTGCCTTCTAGTTGCCAGCCATCTGTTGTTTGCCCCT
CCCCCGTGCCTTCCTTGACCCTGGAAGGTGCCACTCCCACTGTCCTTTCCTAATAAAATGAGGAAATTGC
ATCGCATTGTCTGAGTAGGTGTCATTCTATTCTGGGGGGTGGGGTGGGGCAGGACAGCAAGGGGGAGGAT
TGGGAAGACAATAGCAGGCATGCTGGGGATGCGGTGGGCTCTATGGCTTCTGAGGCGGAAAGAACCAGCT
GGGGCTCTAGGGGGTATCCCC
[124 nt withheld, positions 1422-1545]
C
[91 nt withheld, positions 1547-1637]
A
[49 nt withheld, positions 1639-1687]
CCTTTGACGTTGGAGTCCACGTTCTTT
[37 nt withheld, positions 1715-1751]
ACCCTATCTCGGTCTATTCTTTTGATTTATAAGGGATTTTGCCGATTTCGGCCTATTGGTTAAAAAATGA
GCTGATTTAACAAAAATTTAACGCGAATTAATTCTGTGGAATGTGTGTCAGTTAGGGTGTGGAAAGTCCC
CAGGCTCCCCAGCAGGCAGAAGTATGCAAAGCATGCATCTCAATTAGTCAGCAACCAGGTGTGGAAAGTC
CCCAGGCTCCCCAGCAGGCAGAAGTATGCAAAGCATGCATCTCAATTAGTCAGCAACCATAGTCCCGCCC
CTAACTCCGCCCATCCCGCCCCTAACTCCGCCCAGTTCCGCCCATTCTCCGCCCCATGGCTGACTAATTT
TTTTTATTTATGCAGAGGCCGAGGCCGCCTCTGCCTCTGAGCTATTCCAGAAGTAGTGAGGAGGCTTTTT
TGGAGGCCTAGGCTTTTGCAAAAAGCTCCCGGGAGCTTGTATATCCATTTTCGGATCTGATCAAGAGACA
GGATGAGGATCGTTTCGCATGATTGAACAAGATGGATTGCACGCAGGTTCTCCGGCCGCTTGGGTGGAGA
GGCTATTCGGCTATGACTGGGCACAACAGACAATCGGCTGCTCTGATGCCGCCGTGTTCCGGCTGTCAGC
GCAGGGGCGCCCGGTTCTTTTTGTCAAGACCGACCTGTCCGGTGCCCTGAATGAACTGCAGGACGAGGCA
GCGCGGCTATCGTGGCTGGCCACGACGGGCGTTCCTTGCGCAGCTGTGCTCGACGTTGTCACTGAAGCGG
GAAGGGACTGGCTGCTATTGGGCGAAGTGCCGGGGCAGGATCTCCTGTCATCTCACCTTGCTCCTGCCGA
GAAAGTATCCATCATGGCTGATGCAATGCGGCGGCTGCATACGCTTGATCCGGCTACCTGCCCATTCGAC
CACCAAGCGAAACATCGCATCGAGCGAGCACGTACTCGGATGGAAGCCGGTCTTGTCGATCAGGATGATC
TGGACGAAGAGCATCAGGGGCTCGCGCCAGCCGAACTGTTCGCCAGGCTCAAGGCGCGCATGCCCGACGG
CGAGGATCTCGTCGTGACCCATGGCGATGCCTGCTTGCCGAATATCATGGTGGAAAATGGCCGCTTTTCT
GGATTCATCGACTGTGGCCGGCTGGGTGTGGCGGACCGCTATCAGGACATAGCGTTGGCTACCCGTGATA
TTGCTGAAGAGCTTGGCGGCGAATGGGCTGACCGCTTCCTCGTGCTTTACGGTATCGCCGCTCCCGATTC
GCAGCGCATCGCCTTCTATCGCCTTCTTGACGAGTTCTTCTGAGCGGGACTCTGGGGTTCGAAATGACCG
ACCAAGCGACGCCCAACCTGCCATCACGAGATTTCGATTCCACCGCCGCCTTCTATGAAAGGTTGGGCTT
CGGAATCGTTTTCCGGGACGCCGGCTGGATGATCCTCCAGCGCGGGGATCTCATGCTGGAGTTCTTCGCC
CACCCCAACTTGTTTATTGCAGCTTATAATGGTTACAAATAAAGCAATAGCATCACAAATTTCACAAATA
AAGCATTTTTTTCACTGCATTCTAGTTGTGGTTTGTCCAAACTCATCAATGTATCTTATCATGTCTGTAT
ACCGTCGACCTCTAGCTAGAGCTTGGCGTAATCATGGTCATAGCTGTTTCCTGTGTGAAATTGTTATCCG
CTCACAATTCCACACAACATACGAGCCGGAAGCATAAAGTGTAAAGCCTGGGGTGCCTAATGAGTGAGCT
AACTCACATTAATTGCGTTGCGCTCACTGCCCGCTTTCCAGTCGGGAAACCTGTCGTGCCAGCTGCATTA
ATGAATCGGCCAACGCGCGGGGAGAGGCGGTTTGCGTATTGGGCGCTCTTCCGCTTCCTCGCTCACTGAC
TCGCTGCGCTCGGTCGTTCGGCTGCGGCGAGCGGTATCAGCTCACTCAAAGGCGGTAATACGGTTATCCA
CAGAATCAGGGGATAACGCAGGAAAGAACATGTGAGCAAAAGGCCAGCAAAAGGCCAGGAACCGTAAAAA
GGCCGCGTTGCTGGCGTTTTTCCATAGGCTCCGCCCCCCTGACGAGCATCACAAAAATCGACGCTCAAGT
CAGAGGTGGCGAAACCCGACAGGACTATAAAGATACCAGGCGTTTCCCCCTGGAAGCTCCCTCGTGCGCT
CTCCTGTTCCGACCCTGCCGCTTACCGGATACCTGTCCGCCTTTCTCCCTTCGGGAAGCGTGGCGCTTTC
TCATAGCTCACGCTGTAGGTATCTCAGTTCGGTGTAGGTCGTTCGCTCCAAGCTGGGCTGTGTGCACGAA
CCCCCCGTTCAGCCCGACCGCTGCGCCTTATCCGGTAACTATCGTCTTGAGTCCAACCCGGTAAGACACG
ACTTATCGCCACTGGCAGCAGCCACTGGTAACAGGATTAGCAGAGCGAGGTATGTAGGCGGTGCTACAGA
GTTCTTGAAGTGGTGGCCTAACTACGGCTACACTAGAAGAACAGTATTTGGTATCTGCGCTCTGCTGAAG
CCAGTTACCTTCGGAAAAAGAGTTGGTAGCTCTTGATCCGGCAAACAAACCACCGCTGGTAGCGGTGGTT
TTTTTGTTTGCAAGCAGCAGATTACGCGCAGAAAAAAAGGATCTCAAGAAGATCCTTTGATCTTTTCTAC
GGGGTCTGACGCTCAGTGGAACGAAAACTCACGTTAAGGGATTTTGGTCATGAGATTATCAAAAAGGATC
TTCACCTAGATCCTTTTAAATTAAAAATGAAGTTTTAAATCAATCTAAAGTATATATGAGTAAACTTGGT
CTGACAGTTACCAATGCTTAATCAGTGAGGCACCTATCTCAGCGATCTGTCTATTTCGTTCATCCATAGT
TGCCTGACTCCCCGTCGTGTAGATAACTACGATACGGGAGGGCTTACCATCTGGCCCCAGTGCTGCAATG
ATACCGCGAGACCCACGCTCACCGGCTCCAGATTTATCAGCAATAAACCAGCCAGCCGGAAGGGCCGAGC
GCAGAAGTGGTCCTGCAACTTTATCCGCCTCCATCCAGTCTATTAATTGTTGCCGGGAAGCTAGAGTAAG
TAGTTCGCCAGTTAATAGTTTGCGCAACGTTGTTGCCATTGCTACAGGCATCGTGGTGTCACGCTCGTCG
TTTGGTATGGCTTCATTCAGCTCCGGTTCCCAACGATCAAGGCGAGTTACATGATCCCCCATGTTGTGCA
AAAAAGCGGTTAGCTCCTTCGGTCCTCCGATCGTTGTCAGAAGTAAGTTGGCCGCAGTGTTATCACTCAT
GGTTATGGCAGCACTGCATAATTCTCTTACTGTCATGCCATCCGTAAGATGCTTTTCTGTGACTGGTGAG
TACTCAACCAAGTCATTCTGAGAATAGTGTATGCGGCGACCGAGTTGCTCTTGCCCGGCGTCAATACGGG
ATAATACCGCGCCACATAGCAGAACTTTAAAAGTGCTCATCATTGGAAAACGTTCTTCGGGGCGAAAACT
CTCAAGGATCTTACCGCTGTTGAGATCCAGTTCGATGTAACCCACTCGTGCACCCAACTGATCTTCAGCA
TCTTTTACTTTCACCAGCGTTTCTGGGTGAGCAAAAACAGGAAGGCAAAATGCCGCAAAAAAGGGAATAA
GGGCGACACGGAAATGTTGAATACTCATACTCTTCCTTTTTCAATATTATTGAAGCATTTATCAGGGTTA
TTGTCTCATGAGCGGATACATATTTGAATGTATTTAGAAAAATAAACAAATAGGGGTTCCGCGCACATTT
CCCCGAAAAGTGCCACCTGACGTC
