>Addgene plasmid #233607 | ER-RspA-CFAST | depositor partial sequence | sequence record 468263 | ER-RspA-CFAST
ATGGACCCTGTGGTGGTGCTGGGGCTCTGTCTCTCCTGTTTGCTTCTCCTTTCACTCTGGAAACAGAGCT
ATGGGGGAGGGTCTGGTGGATCTGGAGGTACCGATATCGTCTCCGGAGGAGGCGGCAGCGGCGGAGGGGG
ATCCGGCGACAGCTTCTGGATCTTCGTGAAGAGACTGTAACTCGAG
